Addgene plasmid #132758: pUCIDT-Washington
Purpose: Encodes an iconic representation of a portrait of George Washington
Depositing lab: Mark Bathe. Depositing organization: Massachusetts Institute of Technology. Publication: Random access DNA memory using Boolean search in an archival file storage system. Banal JL, Shepherd TR, Berleant J, Huang H, Reyes M, Ackerman CM, Blainey PC, Bathe M. Nat Mater. 2021 Sep;20(9):1272-1280. doi: 10.1038/s41563-021-01021-3. Epub 2021 Jun 10. PubMed 34112975.
Backbone
  Vector backbone: pUCIDT-Amp
  Backbone manufacturer: IDT
  Backbone size w/o insert (bp): 2761
  Total vector size (bp): 3066
  Vector type: Unspecified
Growth in bacteria
  Bacterial resistance: Ampicillin, 100 μg/mL
  Growth temperature: 37°C
  Growth strain: DH5alpha
  Copy number: High Copy
Gene/Insert
  Gene/Insert name: Washington1
  Species: Synthetic
  Insert size (bp): 426
  Cloning method: Unknown
  Sequencing primers: 5′ gaattcgtcgtcgtcccctcaaact; 3′ ctgcagattgatgccaccttttcagc
Terms and licenses: Academic/Nonprofit Terms; Industry Terms: Not Available to Industry
How to cite: pUCIDT-Washington was a gift from Mark Bathe (Addgene plasmid # 132758 ; http://n2t.net/addgene:132758 ; RRID:Addgene_132758)
