[The description below was written by a language model from this plasmid's Addgene catalogue record and pLannotate feature annotations shown in this document.]
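Description:
pUCIDT-Washington is a small, high-copy bacterial cloning plasmid built on the commercial pUCIDT-Amp gene-synthesis backbone. It carries a synthetic 426 bp insert, Washington1, whose sequence is not a gene but a digital data payload: it encodes an iconic image derived from a portrait of George Washington. The plasmid was made for work on DNA-based archival file storage with random access by Boolean search, where it serves as a stable, renewable source of one stored "file". The record does not state the vector type or cloning method, and nothing suggests the insert is meant to be expressed.

The annotated features are all backbone elements. Replication in E. coli relies on a high-copy ColE1/pUC-type origin, and selection is through the β-lactamase gene (AmpR) driven by its own promoter, which confers ampicillin resistance. A pUC-style lac region is present, with the CAP binding site, lac promoter, lac operator and a lacZα fragment, along with short remnants of lacI, rop and the pBR322 bom region. These fragments are leftovers of the vector lineage rather than functional parts. The gap of roughly 600 nt between the lac operator and the lacZα fragment carries no annotation, and this is presumably where the synthetic insert lies, since a database-driven annotation tool would not recognise an artificial data sequence.

The size figures in the record do not fully agree. The catalogue lists a total of 3,066 bp, whereas the sequenced record is 3,187 nt, which matches the sum of the stated backbone and insert sizes.
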