Features (pLannotate 1.2.2; 10 found; start..end, strand, type, name):
    135..234     +  misc_feature   bom (fragment): basis of mobility region from pBR322
    240..394     -  CDS            lacZα (fragment): LacZα fragment of β-galactosidase; lacZ fragment
    988..1004    -  protein_bind   lac operator: The lac repressor binds to the lac operator to inhibit transcription in E. coli. This inhibition can be relieved by adding lactose or isopropyl-β-D-thiogalactopyranoside (IPTG). lac repressor encoded by lacI
   1012..1042    -  promoter       lac promoter: promoter for the E. coli lac operon
   1057..1078    -  protein_bind   CAP binding site: CAP binding activates transcription in the presence of cAMP. E. coli catabolite activator protein
   1091..1183    -  CDS            lacI (fragment): lac repressor; lacI; The lac repressor binds to the lac operator to inhibit transcription in E. coli. This inhibition can be relieved by adding lactose or isopropyl-β-D-thiogalactopyranoside (IPTG).
   1366..1954    -  rep_origin     ori: high-copy-number ColE1/pMB1/pBR322/pUC origin of replication
   2125..2985    -  CDS            AmpR: β-lactamase; bla; confers resistance to ampicillin, carbenicillin, and related antibiotics
   2986..3090    -  promoter       AmpR promoter: bla
   3185..33      +  CDS            rop (fragment) (across the origin): Rop protein, which maintains plasmids at low copy number; rop
>Addgene plasmid #132758 | pUCIDT-Washington | addgene full sequence | sequence record 260599 | Addgene NGS Result
GCGCGTTTCGGTGATGACGGTGAAAACCTCTGACACATGCAGCTCCCGGAGACGGTCACAGCTTGTCTGT
AAGCGGATGCCGGGAGCAGACAAGCCCGTCAGGGCGCGTCAGCGGGTGTTGGCGGGTGTCGGGGCTGGCT
TAACTATGCGGCATCAGAGCAGATTGTACTGAGAGTGCACCAAATGCGGTGTGAAATACCGCACAGATGC
GTAAGGAGAAAATACCGCATCAGGCGCCATTCGCCATTCAGGCTGCGCAACTGTTGGGAAGGGCGATCGG
TGCGGGCCTCATCGCTATTACGCCAGCTGGCGAAAGGGGGATGTGCTGCAAGGCGATTAAGTTGGGTAAC
GCCAGGGTTTTCCCAGTCACGACGTTGTAAAACGACGGCCAGTGCAACGCGATGACGATGGATAGCGATT
CATCGATGAGCTGACCCGATCGCCGCCGCCGGAGGGTTGCGTTTGAGACGGGCGACAGATGAATTCGTCG
TCGTCCCCTCAAACTATCATATCGCTCGCTACGTCAGATTATGAGCAGTCATCACGACAGATGTCCATTC
CAATGGTACACATAGTGTGTCCTAGATCGACAGTATTCGCGGCGAGTATTATTTAGCGGCTCTGTTTCAG
CACCGGAACAATAAGGACGAATAGTATACATATGCCTAATACGTTTTCACGTCGGCACAACTCATAGAGA
ATATCCGGGATGACGCGTGACAATCAGTGATCAATGTAAGCTTTTAACCGATTAGGTAGCGTCGTGGTTA
ACCGAGACTGTGAGTTACTCCTATGTTCTGCAATAGCCGAGGTCACCTTTGTTCATCAACTGGGCGGCCA
ATCGTAAATCCTGCTTATAGCTAGGATCATCGACGCGAGAGCTATCTAGGCTGAAAAGGTGGCATCAATC
TGCAGATCAGTTCTGGACCAGCGAGCTGTGCTGCGACTCGTGGCGTAATCATGGTCATAGCTGTTTCCTG
TGTGAAATTGTTATCCGCTCACAATTCCACACAACATACGAGCCGGAAGCATAAAGTGTAAAGCCTGGGG
TGCCTAATGAGTGAGCTAACTCACATTAATTGCGTTGCGCTCACTGCCCGCTTTCCAGTCGGGAAACCTG
TCGTGCCAGCTGCATTAATGAATCGGCCAACGCGCGGGGAGAGGCGGTTTGCGTATTGGGCGCTCTTCCG
CTTCCTCGCTCACTGACTCGCTGCGCTCGGTCGTTCGGCTGCGGCGAGCGGTATCAGCTCACTCAAAGGC
GGTAATACGGTTATCCACAGAATCAGGGGATAACGCAGGAAAGAACATGTGAGCAAAAGGCCAGCAAAAG
GCCAGGAACCGTAAAAAGGCCGCGTTGCTGGCGTTTTTCCATAGGCTCCGCCCCCCTGACGAGCATCACA
AAAATCGACGCTCAAGTCAGAGGTGGCGAAACCCGACAGGACTATAAAGATACCAGGCGTTTCCCCCTGG
AAGCTCCCTCGTGCGCTCTCCTGTTCCGACCCTGTCGCTTACCGGATACCTGTCCGCCTTTCTCCCTTCG
GGAAGCGTGGCGCTTTCTCATAGCTCACGCTGTAGGTATCTCAGTTCGGTGTAGGTCGTTCGCTCCAAGC
TGGGCTGTGTGCACGAACCCCCCGTTCAGCCCGACCGCTGCGCCTTATCCGGTAACTATCGTCTTGAGTC
CAACCCGGTAAGACACGACTTATCGCCACTGGCAGCAGCCACTGGTAACAGGATTAGCAGAGCGAGGTAT
GTAGGCGGTGCTACAGAGTTCTTGAAGTGGTGGCCTAACTACGGCTACACTAGAAGAACAGTATTTGGTA
TCTGCGCTCTGCTGAAGCCAGTTACCTTCGGAAAAAGAGTTGGTAGCTCTTGATCCGGCAAACAAACCAC
CGCTGGTAGCGGTGGTTTTTTTGTTTGCAAGCAGCAGATTACGCGCAGAAAAAAAGGATCTCAAGAAGAT
CCTTTGATCTTTTCTACGGGGTCTGACGCTCAGTGGAACGAAAACTCACGTTAAGGGATTTTGGTCATGA
GATTATCAAAAAGGATCTTCACCTAGATCCTTTTAAATTAAAAATGAAGTTTTAAATCAATCTAAAGTAT
ATATGAGTAAACTTGGTCTGACAGTTACCAATGCTTAATCAGTGAGGCACCTATCTCAGCGATCTGTCTA
TTTCGTTCATCCATAGTTGCCTGACTCCCCGTCGTGTAGATAACTACGATACGGGAGGGCTTACCATCTG
GCCCCAGTGCTGCAATGATACCGCGAGACCCACGCTCACCGGCTCCAGATTTATCAGCAATAAACCAGCC
AGCCGGAAGGGCCGAGCGCAGAAGTGGTCCTGCAACTTTATCCGCCTCCATCCAGTCTATTAATTGTTGC
CGGGAAGCTAGAGTAAGTAGTTCGCCAGTTAATAGTTTGCGCAACGTTGTTGCCATTGCTACAGGCATCG
TGGTGTCACGCTCGTCGTTTGGTATGGCTTCATTCAGCTCCGGTTCCCAACGATCAAGGCGAGTTACATG
ATCCCCCATGTTGTGCAAAAAAGCGGTTAGCTCCTTCGGTCCTCCGATCGTTGTCAGAAGTAAGTTGGCC
GCAGTGTTATCACTCATGGTTATGGCAGCACTGCATAATTCTCTTACTGTCATGCCATCCGTAAGATGCT
TTTCTGTGACTGGTGAGTACTCAACCAAGTCATTCTGAGAATAGTGTATGCGGCGACCGAGTTGCTCTTG
CCCGGCGTCAATACGGGATAATACCGCGCCACATAGCAGAACTTTAAAAGTGCTCATCATTGGAAAACGT
TCTTCGGGGCGAAAACTCTCAAGGATCTTACCGCTGTTGAGATCCAGTTCGATGTAACCCACTCGTGCAC
CCAACTGATCTTCAGCATCTTTTACTTTCACCAGCGTTTCTGGGTGAGCAAAAACAGGAAGGCAAAATGC
CGCAAAAAAGGGAATAAGGGCGACACGGAAATGTTGAATACTCATACTCTACCTTTTTCAATATTATTGA
AGCATTTATCAGGGTTATTGTCTCATGAGCGGATACATATTTGAATGTATTTAGAAAAATAAACAAATAG
GGGTTCCGCGCACATTTCCCCGAAAAGTGCCACCTGACGTCTAAGAAACCATTATTATCATGACATTAAC
CTATAAAAATAGGCGTATCACGAGGCCCTTTCGTCTC
